>Addgene plasmid #47857 | pFAB1907 | depositor full sequence | sequence record 68389 | Full Sequence
ATCAGATCATGATCCCCTGCGCCATCAGATCCTTGGCGGCAAGAAAGCCATCCAGTTTACTTTGCAGGGC
TTCCCAACCTTACCAGAGGGCGCCCCAGCTGGCAATTCCGACGTCTAGGGATAACAGGGTAATTACGGCC
CCAGAATTCAAAAGATCTTAAGTAAGTAAGAGTATACGTATATCGGCTAAAACGTATTAAGGCGCTTCGG
CGCCTTTTTTTATGGGGGTATTTTCATCCCAATCCACACGTCCAACGCACAGCAAACACCACGTCGACCC
TATCAGCTGCGTGCTTTCTATGAGTCGTTGCTGCATATCTCCCTATCAGTGATAGAGATTGACATCCCTA
TCAGTGATAGAGATACTGAGCACATCAGCAGGACGCACTGACCTTTGGAATTCATTAAAGAGGAGAAAGG
TACCATGGCGAGTAGCGAAGACGTTATCAAAGAGTTCATGCGTTTCAAAGTTCGTATGGAAGGTTCCGTT
AACGGTCACGAGTTCGAAATCGAAGGTGAAGGTGAAGGTCGTCCGTACGAAGGTACCCAGACCGCTAAAC
TGAAAGTTACCAAAGGTGGTCCGCTGCCGTTCGCTTGGGACATCCTGTCCCCGCAGTTCCAGTACGGTTC
CAAAGCTTACGTTAAACACCCGGCTGACATCCCGGACTACCTGAAACTGTCCTTCCCGGAAGGTTTCAAA
TGGGAACGTGTTATGAACTTCGAAGACGGTGGTGTTGTTACCGTTACCCAGGACTCCTCCCTGCAAGACG
GTGAGTTCATCTACAAAGTTAAACTGCGTGGTACCAACTTCCCGTCCGACGGTCCGGTTATGCAGAAAAA
AACCATGGGTTGGGAAGCTTCCACCGAACGTATGTACCCGGAAGACGGTGCTCTGAAAGGTGAAATCAAA
ATGCGTCTGAAACTGAAAGACGGTGGTCACTACGACGCTGAAGTTAAAACCACCTACATGGCTAAAAAAC
CGGTTCAGCTGCCGGGTGCTTACAAAACCGACATCAAACTGGACATCACCTCCCACAACGAAGACTACAC
CATCGTTGAACAGTACGAACGTGCTGAAGGTCGTCACTCCACCGGTGCTTAATAATCTGCTGAGTGATAG
ACTCAAGGTCGCTCCTAGCGAGTGGCCTTTATGATTATCACTTTACTTATGTGATAAAAAAAAACCCCGC
CCCTGACAGGGCGGGGTTTTTTTTTTGGCGGACTCACTATAGAGGGACAAACTCAAGGTCATTCGCAAGA
GTGGCCTTTATGATTGACCTTCTTCCGGTTAATCAATTCATTAAAGAGGAGAAAGGTACCATGAGCAAAG
GAGAAGAACTTTTCACTGGAGTTGTCCCAATTCTTGTTGAATTAGATGGTGATGTTAATGGGCACAAATT
TTCTGTCCGTGGAGAGGGTGAAGGTGATGCTACAAACGGAAAACTCACCCTTAAATTTATTTGCACTACT
GGAAAACTACCTGTTCCGTGGCCAACACTTGTCACTACTCTGACCTATGGTGTTCAATGCTTTTCCCGTT
ATCCGGATCACATGAAACGGCATGACTTTTTCAAGAGTGCCATGCCCGAAGGTTATGTACAGGAACGCAC
TATATCTTTCAAAGATGACGGGACCTACAAGACGCGTGCTGAAGTCAAGTTTGAAGGTGATACCCTTGTT
AATCGTATCGAGTTAAAGGGTATTGATTTTAAAGAAGATGGAAACATTCTTGGACACAAACTCGAGTACA
ACTTTAACTCACACAATGTATACATCACGGCAGACAAACAAAAGAATGGAATCAAAGCTAACTTCAAAAT
TCGCCACAACGTTGAAGATGGTTCCGTTCAACTAGCAGACCATTATCAACAAAATACTCCAATTGGCGAT
GGCCCTGTCCTTTTACCAGACAACCATTACCTGTCGACACAATCTGTCCTTTCGAAAGATCCCAACGAAA
AGCGTGACCACATGGTCCTTCTTGAGTTTGTAACTGCTGCTGGGATTACACATGGCATGGATGAGCTCTA
CAAATAAGGATCGGTTGTCGAGTAAGGATCTCCAGGCATCAAATAAAACGAAAGGCTCAGTCGAAAGACT
GGGCCTTTCGTTTTATCTGTTGTTTGTCGGTGAACGCTCTCTACTAGAGTCACACTGGCTCACCTTCGGG
TGGGCCTTTCTGCGTTTATAGGATCCTAACTCGAGCTGAAGCCAATAGGGATAACAGGGTAATCCTAGGG
ATATATTCCGCTTCCTCGCTCACTGACTCGCTACGCTCGGTCGTTCGACTGCGGCGAGCGGAAATGGCTT
ACGAACGGGGCGGAGATTTCCTGGAAGATGCCAGGAAGATACTTAACAGGGAAGTGAGAGGGCCGCGGCA
AAGCCGTTTTTCCATAGGCTCCGCCCCCCTGACAAGCATCACGAAATCTGACGCTCAAATCAGTGGTGGC
GAAACCCGACAGGACTATAAAGATACCAGGCGTTTCCCCCTGGCGGCTCCCTCGTGCGCTCTCCTGTTCC
TGCCTTTCGGTTTACCGGTGTCATTCCGCTGTTATGGCCGCGTTTGTCTCATTCCACGCCTGACACTCAG
TTCCGGGTAGGCAGTTCGCTCCAAGCTGGACTGTATGCACGAACCCCCCGTTCAGTCCGACCGCTGCGCC
TTATCCGGTAACTATCGTCTTGAGTCCAACCCGGAAAGACATGCAAAAGCACCACTGGCAGCAGCCACTG
GTAATTGATTTAGAGGAGTTAGTCTTGAAGTCATGCGCCGGTTAAGGCTAAACTGAAAGGACAAGTTTTG
GTGACTGCGCTCCTCCAAGCCAGTTACCTCGGTTCAAAGAGTTGGTAGCTCAGAGAACCTTCGAAAAACC
GCCCTGCAAGGCGGTTTTTTCGTTTTCAGAGCAAGAGATTACGCGCAGACCAAAACGATCTCAAGAAGAT
CATCTTATTAATCAGATAAAATATTTCTAGATTTCAGTGCAATTTATCTCTTCAAATGTAGCACCTGAAG
TCAGCCCCATACGATATAAGTTGTTACTAGTGCTTGGATTCTCACCAATAAAAAACGCCCGGCGGCAACC
GAGCGTTCTGAACAAATCCAGATGGAGTTCTGAGGTCATTACTGGATCTATCAACAGGAGTCCAAGCGAG
CTCTCGAACCCCAGAGTCCCGCTCAGAAGAACTCGTCAAGAAGGCGATAGAAGGCGATGCGCTGCGAATC
GGGAGCGGCGATACCGTAAAGCACGAGGAAGCGGTCAGCCCATTCGCCGCCAAGCTCTTCAGCAATATCA
CGGGTAGCCAACGCTATGTCCTGATAGCGGTCCGCCACACCCAGCCGGCCACAGTCGATGAATCCAGAAA
AGCGGCCATTTTCCACCATGATATTCGGCAAGCAGGCATCGCCATGGGTCACGACGAGATCCTCGCCGTC
GGGCATGCGCGCCTTGAGCCTGGCGAACAGTTCGGCTGGCGCGAGCCCCTGATGCTCTTCGTCCAGATCA
TCCTGATCGACAAGACCGGCTTCCATCCGAGTACGTGCTCGCTCGATGCGATGTTTCGCTTGGTGGTCGA
ATGGGCAGGTAGCCGGATCAAGCGTATGCAGCCGCCGCATTGCATCAGCCATGATGGATACTTTCTCGGC
AGGAGCAAGGTGAGATGACAGGAGATCCTGCCCCGGCACTTCGCCCAATAGCAGCCAGTCCCTTCCCGCT
TCAGTGACAACGTCGAGCACAGCTGCGCAAGGAACGCCCGTCGTGGCCAGCCACGATAGCCGCGCTGCCT
CGTCCTGCAGTTCATTCAGGGCACCGGACAGGTCGGTCTTGACAAAAAGAACCGGGCGCCCCTGCGCTGA
CAGCCGGAACACGGCGGCATCAGAGCAGCCGATTGTCTGTTGTGCCCAGTCATAGCCGAATAGCCTCTCC
ACCCAAGCGGCCGGAGAACCTGCGTGCAATCCATCTTGTTCAATCATGCGAAACGATCCTCATCCTGTCT
CTTG
Features (pLannotate 1.2.2; 10 found; start..end, strand, type, name):
      5..109     -  CDS            tnpA (fragment): TN5P_ECOLX - Also known as tnp. Experimental evidence at protein level: Swiss-Prot protein existence level 1. Mediates transposition of transposon Tn5 by a 'cut and paste' mechanism. First, the monomeric transposase binds the 19 bp inverted DNA repeats flanking the transposon. Then, dimerization of the DNA- bound transposase creates a synaptic DNA complex. After nicking of the first DNA strand, excision of the transposon proceeds through a series of intermediates. The transposase then mediates the insertion of the transposon at a new site by strand transfer. The activity of the wild- type tran
    320..393     +  promoter       PLtetO-1 promoter: modified phage lambda PL promoter with tet operator sites (Lutz and Bujard, 1997)
    425..1102    +  CDS            mRFP1: monomeric derivative of DsRed (Campbell et al., 2002)
   1321..2034    +  CDS            Superfolder GFP: Superfolder GFP is a basic (constitutively fluorescent) green fluorescent protein published in 2005, derived from Aequorea victoria. It is reported to be a very rapidly-maturing weak dimer.
   2070..2141    +  terminator     rrnB T1 terminator: transcription terminator T1 from the E. coli rrnB gene
   2157..2184    +  terminator     T7Te terminator: phage T7 early transcription terminator
   2246..2301    -  rep_origin     RSF ori (fragment): Plasmids containing the RSF 1030 origin of replication can be propagated in E. coli cells that contain additional plasmids with compatible origins.
   2389..2934    -  rep_origin     p15A ori: Plasmids containing the medium-copy-number p15A origin of replication can be propagated in E. coli cells that contain a second plasmid with the ColE1 origin.
   3048..3142    -  terminator     lambda t0 terminator: transcription terminator from phage lambda
   3176..3967    -  CDS            neo: KKA2_KLEPN - Also known as kan, nptII. Experimental evidence at protein level: Swiss-Prot protein existence level 1. Resistance to kanamycin, neomycin, paromomycin, ribostamycin, butirosin and gentamicin B. From Klebsiella pneumoniae.
