[The description below was written by a language model from this plasmid's Addgene catalogue record and pLannotate feature annotations shown in this document.]
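Description:
pFAB1907 is a bacterial synthetic-biology reporter plasmid from the BIOFAB collection, built on the pFAB774 backbone and designed to quantify the efficiency of a transcription terminator in E. coli. It is selected with kanamycin through a neo (nptII) aminoglycoside phosphotransferase gene, which is followed by a lambda t0 terminator. The feature table identifies a p15A origin of replication. That origin is usually described as medium copy, although the catalogue entry lists the plasmid as high copy. Short annotated fragments of an RSF origin and of the Tn5 transposase gene appear to be partial sequence matches or backbone remnants rather than functional elements.

The measurement cassette is a two-colour operon. A tet-operator-bearing lambda PL derivative (annotated as PLtetO-1, listed in the catalogue as pLTetO12) drives mRFP1, followed downstream by superfolder GFP, and the unit is closed by the rrnB T1 and T7Te terminators. The test element sits in the gap between the two fluorescent protein genes. It is BBa_B1006 U10, a synthetic variant of the BBa_B1006 terminator with two additional U residues at the end of its poly-U tail, and it was inserted through BsaI sites that were destroyed during cloning. The feature table does not annotate the terminator itself.

Transcripts that stop at the test terminator encode only RFP, while read-through transcripts also yield GFP, so the ratio of green to red signal reports termination strength. The depositor states that RNase III sites flank the terminator. Such sites presumably cleave the transcript so that the two reporters are expressed from separate RNAs, insulated from the terminator's sequence context. The recorded termination efficiency is 99%, and the terminator can be PCR-amplified with or without the RNase sites for reuse.
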