Addgene plasmid #47857: pFAB1907
Purpose: BIOFAB reporter plasmid for measuring BBa_B1006 U10 termination efficiency
Depositing lab: Drew Endy. Depositing organization: Stanford University. Publication: Precise and reliable gene expression via standard transcription and translation initiation elements. Mutalik VK, Guimaraes JC, Cambray G, Lam C, Christoffersen MJ, Mai QA, Tran AB, Paull M, Keasling JD, Arkin AP, Endy D. Nat Methods. 2013 Apr;10(4):354-60. doi: 10.1038/nmeth.2404. Epub 2013 Mar 10. PubMed 23474465.
Backbone
  Vector backbone: pFAB774
  Backbone size w/o insert (bp): 3967
  Vector type: Bacterial Expression, Synthetic Biology
Growth in bacteria
  Bacterial resistance: Kanamycin, 50 μg/mL
  Growth temperature: 37°C
  Growth strain: DH10B
  Copy number: High Copy
Gene/Insert
  Gene/Insert name: BBa_B1006 U10
  Species: Synthetic
  Mutation: Added two extra U at the end of Bba_1006 poly-U tail
  Promoter: pLTetO12
  Cloning method: Restriction Enzyme; 5′ cloning site BsaI (destroyed during cloning); 3′ cloning site BsaI (destroyed during cloning)
  Sequencing primers: 5′ Neo-R; 3′ p15A-R
Terms and licenses: Academic/Nonprofit Terms; Industry Terms: Not Available to Industry
Depositor comments: Terminator efficiency measured at 99%. Terminator inserted between RFP and GFP and flanked by Rnase III sites. RNase sites have sequences GTGATAGACTCAAGGTCGCTCCTAGCGAGTGGCCTTTATGATTATCAC and AGAGGGACAAACTCAAGGTCATTCGCAAGAGTGGCCTTTATGATTGACCTTCT, respectively. Terminator can be amplified by PCR with or without these sites, as desired.
How to cite: pFAB1907 was a gift from Drew Endy (Addgene plasmid # 47857 ; http://n2t.net/addgene:47857 ; RRID:Addgene_47857)
