>Addgene plasmid #47857 | pFAB1907 | addgene partial sequence | sequence record 69482 | p15A-F (5'-gattacgcgcagaccaaaac-3')
TCTTATTAATCAGATAAAATATTTCTAGATTTCAGTGCAATTTATCTCTTCAAATGTAGCACCTGAAGTC
AGCCCCATACGATATAAGTTGTTACTAGTGCTTGGATTCTCACCAATAAAAAACGCCCGGCGGCAACCGA
GCGTTCTGAACAAATCCAGATGGAGTTCTGAGGTCATTACTGGATCTATCAACAGGAGTCCAAGCGAGCT
CTCGAACCCCAGAGTCCCGCTCAGAAGAACTCGTCAAGAAGGCGATAGAAGGCGATGCGCTGCGAATCGG
GAGCGGCGATACCGTAAAGCACGAGGAAGCGGTCAGCCCATTCGCCGCCAAGCTCTTCAGCAATATCACG
GGTAGCCAACGCTATGTCCTGATAGCGGTCCGCCACACCCAGCCGGCCACAGTCGATGAATCCAGAAAAG
CGGCCATTTTCCACCATGATATTCGGCAAGCAGGCATCGCCATGGGTCACGACGAGATCCTCGCCGTCGG
GCATGCGCGCCTTGAGCCTGGCGAACAGTTCGGCTGGCGCGAGCCCCTGATGCTCTTCGTCCAGATCATC
CTGATCGACAAGACCGGCTTCCATCCGAGTACGTGCTCGCTCGATGCGATGTTTCGCTTGGTGGTCGAAT
GGGCAGGTAGCCGGATCAAGCGTATGCAGCCGCCGCATTGCATCAGCCATGATGGATACTTTCTCGGCAG
GAGCAAGGTGAGATGACAGGAGATCCTGCCCCGGCACTTCGCCCAATAGCAGCCAGTCCCTTCCCGCTTC
AGTGACAACGTCGAGCACAGCTGCGCAAGGAACGCCCGTCGTGGCCAGCCACGATAGCCGCGCTGCCTCG
TCCTGCAGTTCATTCAGGGCACCGGACAGGTCGGTCTTGACAAAAAGAACCGGGCGCCCCTGCGCTGACA
GCCGGAACACGGCGGCATCAGAGCAGCCGATTGTCTGTTGTGCCCAGTCATAGCCGAATAGCCTCTCCAC
CCAAGCGGCCGGAGAACCTGCGTGCAATCCATCTTGTTCAATCATGCGAAA
