>Addgene plasmid #47857 | pFAB1907 | addgene partial sequence | sequence record 69963 | GFP_R
CTTCTCCTTTGCTCATGGTACCTTTCTCCTCTTTAATGAATTGATTAACCGGAAGAAGGTCAATCATAAA
GGCCACTCTTGCGAATGACCTTGAGTTTGTCCCTCTATAGTGAGTCCGCCAAAAAAAAAACCCCGCCCTG
TCAGGGGCGGGGTTTTTTTTTATCACATAAGTAAAGTGATAATCATAAAGGCCACTCGCTAGGAGCGACC
TTGAGTCTATCACTCAGCAGATTATTAAGCACCGGTGGAGTGACGACCTTCAGCACGTTCGTACTGTTCA
ACGATGGTGTAGTCTTCGTTGTGGGAGGTGATGTCCAGTTTGATGTCGGTTTTGTAAGCACCCGGCAGCT
GAACCGGTTTTTTAGCCATGTAGGTGGTTTTAACTTCAGCGTCGTAGTGACCACCGTCTTTCAGTTTCAG
ACGCATTTTGATTTCACCTTTCAGAGCACCGTCTTCCGGGTACATACGTTCGGTGGAAGCTTCCCAACCC
ATGGTTTTTTTCTGCATAACCGGACCGTCGGACGGGAAGTTGGTACCACGCAGTTTAACTTTGTAGATGA
ACTCACCGTCTTGCAGGGAGGAGTCCTGGGTAACGGTAACAACACCACCGTCTTCGAAGTTCATAACACG
TTCCCATTTGAAACCTTCCGGGAAGGACAGTTTCAGGTAGTCCGGGATGTCAGCCGGGTGTTTAACGTAA
GCTTTGGAACCGTACTGGAACTGCGGGGACAGGATGTCCCAAGCGAACGGCAGCGGACCACCTTTGGTAA
CTTTCAGTTTAGCGGTCTGGGTACCTTCGTACGGACGACCTTCACCTTCACCTTCGATTTCGAACTCGTG
ACCGTTAACGGAACCTTCCATACGAACTTTGAAACGCATGAACTCTTTGATAACGTCTTCGCTACTCGCC
ATGGTACCTTTCT
