>Addgene plasmid #47857 | pFAB1907 | addgene partial sequence | sequence record 69996 | Neo-R 5'-GCCCAGTCATAGCCGAATAG-3'
ATCATGCGAAACGATCCTCATCCTGTCTCTTGATCAGATCATGATCCCCTGCGCCATCAGATCCTTGGCG
GCAAGAAAGCCATCCAGTTTACTTTGCAGGGCTTCCCAACCTTACCAGAGGGCGCCCCAGCTGGCAATTC
CGACGTCTAGGGATAACAGGGTAATTACGGCCCCAGAATTCAAAAGATCTTAAGTAAGTAAGAGTATACG
TATATCGGCTAAAACGTATTAAGGCGCTTCGGCGCCTTTTTTTATGGGGGTATTTTCATCCCAATCCACA
CGTCCAACGCACAGCAAACACCACGTCGACCCTATCAGCTGCGTGCTTTCTATGAGTCGTTGCTGCATAT
CTCCCTATCAGTGATAGAGATTGACATCCCTATCAGTGATAGAGATACTGAGCACATCAGCAGGACGCAC
TGACCTTTGGAATTCATTAAAGAGGAGAAAGGTACCATGGCGAGTAGCGAAGACGTTATCAAAGAGTTCA
TGCGTTTCAAAGTTCGTATGGAAGGTTCCGTTAACGGTCACGAGTTCGAAATCGAAGGTGAAGGTGAAGG
TCGTCCGTACGAAGGTACCCAGACCGCTAAACTGAAAGTTACCAAAGGTGGTCCGCTGCCGTTCGCTTGG
GACATCCTGTCCCCGCAGTTCCAGTACGGTTCCAAAGCTTACGTTAAACACCCGGCTGACATCCCGGACT
ACCTGAAACTGTCCTTCCCGGAAGGTTTCAAATGGGAACGTGTTATGAACTTCGAAGACGGTGGTGTTGT
TACCGTTACCCAGGACTCCTCCCTGCAAGACGGTGAGTTCATCTACAAAGTTAAACTGCGTGGTACCAAC
TTCCCGTCCGACGGTCCGGTTATGCAGAAAAAAACCATGGGTTGGG
