>Addgene plasmid #47857 | pFAB1907 | depositor partial sequence | sequence record 74699 | BBa_B1006 U10
AAAAAAAAACCCCGCCCCTGACAGGGCGGGGTTTTTTTTTT
